>Addgene plasmid #114179 | p2K7-bsd-UBI-tagRFP-KDEL | addgene full sequence | sequence record 218668 | Addgene NGS Result
AATGTAGTCTTATGCAATACTCTTGTAGTCTTGCAACATGGTAACGATGAGTTAGCAACATGCCTTACAA
GGAGAGAAAAAGCACCGTGCATGCCGATTGGTGGAAGTAAGGTGGTACGATCGTGCCTTATTAGGAAGGC
AACAGACGGGTCTGACATGGATTGGACGAACCACTGAATTGCCGCATTGCAGAGATATTGTATTTAAGTG
CCTAGCTCGATACATAAACGGGTCTCTCTGGTTAGACCAGATCTGAGCCTGGGAGCTCTCTGGCTAACTA
GGGAACCCACTGCTTAAGCCTCAATAAAGCTTGCCTTGAGTGCTTCAAGTAGTGTGTGCCCGTCTGTTGT
GTGACTCTGGTAACTAGAGATCCCTCAGACCCTTTTAGTCAGTGTGGAAAATCTCTAGCAGTGGCGCCCG
AACAGGGACTTGAAAGCGAAAGGGAAACCAGAGGAGCTCTCTCGACGCAGGACTCGGCTTGCTGAAGCGC
GCACGGCAAGAGGCGAGGGGCGGCGACTGGTGAGTACGCCAAAAATTTTGACTAGCGGAGGCTAGAAGGA
GAGAGATGGGTGCGAGAGCGTCAGTATTAAGCGGGGGAGAATTAGATCGCGATGGGAAAAAATTCGGTTA
AGGCCAGGGGGAAAGAAAAAATATAAATTAAAACATATAGTATGGGCAAGCAGGGAGCTAGAACGATTCG
CAGTTAATCCTGGCCTGTTAGAAACATCAGAAGGCTGTAGACAAATACTGGGACAGCTACAACCATCCCT
TCAGACAGGATCAGAAGAACTTAGATCATTATATAATACAGTAGCAACCCTCTATTGTGTGCATCAAAGG
ATAGAGATAAAAGACACCAAGGAAGCTTTAGACAAGATAGAGGAAGAGCAAAACAAAAGTAAGACCACCG
CACAGCAAGCGGCCGCTGATCTTCAGACCTGGAGGAGGAGATATGAGGGACAATTGGAGAAGTGAATTAT
ATAAATATAAAGTAGTAAAAATTGAACCATTAGGAGTAGCACCCACCAAGGCAAAGAGAAGAGTGGTGCA
GAGAGAAAAAAGAGCAGTGGGAATAGGAGCTTTGTTCCTTGGGTTCTTGGGAGCAGCAGGAAGCACTATG
GGCGCAGCGTCAATGACGCTGACGGTACAGGCCAGACAATTATTGTCTGGTATAGTGCAGCAGCAGAACA
ATTTGCTGAGGGCTATTGAGGCGCAACAGCATCTGTTGCAACTCACAGTCTGGGGCATCAAGCAGCTCCA
GGCAAGAATCCTGGCTGTGGAAAGATACCTAAAGGATCAACAGCTCCTGGGGATTTGGGGTTGCTCTGGA
AAACTCATTTGCACCACTGCTGTGCCTTGGAATGCTAGTTGGAGTAATAAATCTCTGGAACAGATTTGGA
ATCACACGACCTGGATGGAGTGGGACAGAGAAATTAACAATTACACAAGCTTAATACACTCCTTAATTGA
AGAATCGCAAAACCAGCAAGAAAAGAATGAACAAGAATTATTGGAATTAGATAAATGGGCAAGTTTGTGG
AATTGGTTTAACATAACAAATTGGCTGTGGTATATAAAATTATTCATAATGATAGTAGGAGGCTTGGTAG
GTTTAAGAATAGTTTTTGCTGTACTTTCTATAGTGAATAGAGTTAGGCAGGGATATTCACCATTATCGTT
TCAGACCCACCTCCCAACCCCGAGGGGACCCGACAGGCCCGAAGGAATAGAAGAAGAAGGTGGAGAGAGA
GACAGAGACAGATCCATTCGATTAGTGAACGGATCTCGACGGTATCGCTAGCTTTTAAAAGAAAAGGGGG
GATTGGGGGGTACAGTGCAGGGGAAAGAATAGTAGACATAATAGCAACAGACATACAAACTAAAGAATTA
CAAAAACAAATTACAAAAATTCAAAATTTTACTAGTGATTATCGGATCAACTTTGTATAGAAAAGTTGTT
AATTAAGGGTGCAGCGGCCTCCGCGCCGGGTTTTGGCGCCTCCCGCGGGCGCCCCCCTCCTCACGGCGAG
CGCTGCCACGTCAGACGAAGGGCGCAGCGAGCGTCCTGATCCTTCCGCCCGGACGCTCAGGACAGCGGCC
CGCTGCTCATAAGACTCGGCCTTAGAACCCCAGTATCAGCAGAAGGACATTTTAGGACGGGACTTGGGTG
ACTCTAGGGCACTGGTTTTCTTTCCAGAGAGCGGAACAGGCGAGGAAAAGTAGTCCCTTCTCGGCGATTC
TGCGGAGGGATCTCCGTGGGGCGGTGAACGCCGATGATTATATAAGGACGCGCCGGGTGTGGCACAGCTA
GTTCCGTCGCAGCCGGGATTTGGGTCGCGGTTCTTGTTTGTGGATCGCTGTGATCGTCACTTGGTGAGTA
GCGGGCTGCTGGGCTAGCCGGGGCTTTCGTGGCCGCCGGGCCGCTCGGTGGGACGGAAGCGTGTGGAGAG
ACCGCCAAGGGCTGTAGTCTGGGTCCGCGAGCAAGGTTGCCCTGAACTGGGGGTTGGGGGGAGCGCAGCA
AAATGGCGGCTGTTCCCGAGTCTTGAATGGAAGACGCTTGTGAGGCGGGCTGTGAGGTCGTTGAAACAAG
GTGGGGGGCATGGTGGGCGGCAAGAACCCAAGGTCTTGAGGCCTTCGCTAATGCGGGAAAGCTCTTATTC
GGGTGAGATGGGCTGGGGCACCATCTGGGGACCCTGACGTGAAGTTTGTCACTGACTGGAGAACTCGGTT
TGTCGTCTGTTGCGGGGGCGGCAGTTATGGCGGTGCCGTTGGGCAGTGCACCCGTACCTTTGGGAGCGCG
CGCCCTCGTCGTGTCGTGACGTCACCCGTTCTGTTGGCTTATAATGCAGGGTGGGGCCACCTGCCGGTAG
GTGTGCGGTAGGCTTTTCTCCGTCGCAGGACGCAGGGTTCGGGCCTAGGGTAGGCTCTCCTGAATCGACA
GGCGCCGGACCTCTGGTGAGGGGAGGGATAAGTGAGGCGTCAGTTTCTTTGGTCGGTTTTATGTACCTAT
CTTCTTAAGTAGCTGAAGCTCCGGTTTTGAACTATGCGCTCGGGGTTGGCGAGTGTGTTTTGTGAAGTTT
TTTAGGCACCTTTTGAAATGTAATCATTTGGGTCAATATGTAATTTTCAGTGTTAGACTAGTAAATTGTC
CGCTAAATTCTGGCCGTTTTTGGCTTTTTTGTTAGACAGGATCCCAACTTTGTACAAAAAAGCAGGCTTT
AAAGGAACCAATTCAGTCGACTGGATCCGGTACCGAAGCCGCTAGCCCGGGATCGCCACCATGCTGCTGC
CCGTCCCCCTGCTGCTGGGCCTGCTGGGCGCCGCCGCCGACATCATGGTGAGCAAGGGCGAAGAGCTGAT
TAAGGAGAACATGCACATGAAGCTGTACATGGAGGGCACCGTGAACAACCACCACTTCAAGTGCACATCC
GAGGGCGAAGGCAAGCCCTACGAGGGCACCCAGACCATGAGAATCAAGGTGGTCGAGGGCGGCCCTCTCC
CCTTCGCCTTCGACATCCTGGCTACCAGCTTCATGTACGGCAGCAGAACCTTCATCAACCACACCCAGGG
CATCCCCGACTTCTTTAAGCAGTCCTTCCCTGAGGGCTTCACATGGGAGAGAGTCACCACATACGAAGAC
GGGGGCGTGCTGACCGCTACCCAGGACACCAGCCTCCAGGACGGCTGCCTCATCTACAACGTCAAGATCA
GAGGGGTGAACTTCCCATCCAACGGCCCTGTGATGCAGAAGAAAACACTCGGCTGGGAGGCCAACACCGA
GATGCTGTACCCCGCTGACGGCGGCCTGGAAGGCAGAACCGACATGGCCCTGAAGCTCGTGGGCGGGGGC
CACCTGATCTGCAACTTCAAGACCACATACAGATCCAAGAAACCCGCTAAGAACCTCAAGATGCCCGGCG
TCTACTATGTGGACCACAGACTGGAAAGAATCAAGGAGGCCGACAAAGAGACCTACGTCGAGCAGCACGA
GGTGGCTGTGGCCAGATACTGCGACCTCCCTAGCAAACTGGGGCACAAACTTAATGGCATGGACGAGCTG
TACAAGAAGGACGAGCTGTAAATCTCGAGATATCTAGACCCAGCTTTCTTGTACAAAGTGGTGATAATCG
AATTCCGATAATCAACCTCTGGATTACAAAATTTGTGAAAGATTGACTGGTATTCTTAACTATGTTGCTC
CTTTTACGCTATGTGGATACGCTGCTTTAATGCCTTTGTATCATGCTATTGCTTCCCGTATGGCTTTCAT
TTTCTCCTCCTTGTATAAATCCTGGTTGCTGTCTCTTTATGAGGAGTTGTGGCCCGTTGTCAGGCAACGT
GGCGTGGTGTGCACTGTGTTTGCTGACGCAACCCCCACTGGTTGGGGCATTGCCACCACCTGTCAGCTCC
TTTCCGGGACTTTCGCTTTCCCCCTCCCTATTGCCACGGCGGAACTCATCGCCGCCTGCCTTGCCCGCTG
CTGGACAGGGGCTCGGCTGTTGGGCACTGACAATTCCGTGGTGTTGTCGGGGAAGCTGACGTCCTTTCCA
TGGCTGCTCGCCTGTGTTGCCACCTGGATTCTGCGCGGGACGTCCTTCTGCTACGTCCCTTCGGCCCTCA
ATCCAGCGGACCTTCCTTCCCGCGGCCTGCTGCCGGCTCTGCGGCCTCTTCCGCGTCTTCGCCTTCGCCC
TCAGACGAGTCGGATCTCCCTTTGGGCCGCCTCCCCGCATCGGGAATTCCCGCGGTTCGAAGGTAAGCCT
ATCCCTAACCCTCTCCTCGGTCTCGATTCTACGCGTACCGGTTAGTAATGAGTTTGGAATTAATTCTGTG
GAATGTGTGTCAGTTAGGGTGTGGAAAGTCCCCAGGCTCCCCAGCAGGCAGAAGTATGCAAAGCATGCAT
CTCAATTAGTCAGCAACCAGGTGTGGAAAGTCCCCAGGCTCCCCAGCAGGCAGAAGTATGCAAAGCATGC
ATCTCAATTAGTCAGCAACCATAGTCCCGCCCCTAACTCCGCCCATCCCGCCCCTAACTCCGCCCAGTTC
CGCCCATTCTCCGCCCCATGGCTGACTAATTTTTTTTATTTATGCAGAGGCCGAGGCCGCCTCTGCCTCT
GAGCTATTCCAGAAGTAGTGAGGAGGCTTTTTTGGAGGCCTAGGCTTTTGCAAAAAGCTCCCGGGAGCTT
GTATATCCATTTTCGGATCTGATCAGCACGTGTTGACAATTAATCATCGGCATAGTATATCGGCATAGTA
TAATACGACAAGGTGAGGAACTAAACCATGGCCAAGCCTTTGTCTCAAGAAGAATCCACCCTCATTGAAA
GAGCAACGGCTACAATCAACAGCATCCCCATCTCTGAAGACTACAGCGTCGCCAGCGCAGCTCTCTCTAG
CGACGGCCGCATCTTCACTGGTGTCAATGTATATCATTTTACTGGGGGACCTTGTGCAGAACTCGTGGTG
CTGGGCACTGCTGCTGCTGCGGCAGCTGGCAACCTGACTTGTATCGTCGCGATCGGAAATGAGAACAGGG
GCATCTTGAGCCCCTGCGGACGGTGCCGACAGGTGCTTCTCGATCTGCATCCTGGGATCAAAGCCATAGT
GAAGGACAGTGATGGACAGCCGACGGCAGTTGGGATTCGTGAATTGCTGCCCTCTGGTTATGTGTGGGAG
GGCTAAGCACAATTCGAGCTCGGTACCTTTAAGACCAATGACTTACAAGGCAGCTGTAGATCTTAGCCAC
TTTTTAAAAGAAAAGGGGGGACTGGAAGGGCTAATTCACTCCCAACGAAGACAAGATCTGCTTTTTGCTT
GTACTGGGTCTCTCTGGTTAGACCAGATCTGAGCCTGGGAGCTCTCTGGCTAACTAGGGAACCCACTGCT
TAAGCCTCAATAAAGCTTGCCTTGAGTGCTTCAAGTAGTGTGTGCCCGTCTGTTGTGTGACTCTGGTAAC
TAGAGATCCCTCAGACCCTTTTAGTCAGTGTGGAAAATCTCTAGCAGTAGTAGTTCATGTCATCTTATTA
TTCAGTATTTATAACTTGCAAAGAAATGAATATCAGAGAGTGAGAGGAACTTGTTTATTGCAGCTTATAA
TGGTTACAAATAAAGCAATAGCATCACAAATTTCACAAATAAAGCATTTTTTTCACTGCATTCTAGTTGT
GGTTTGTCCAAACTCATCAATGTATCTTATCATGTCTGGCTCTAGCTATCCCGCCCCTAACTCCGCCCAT
CCCGCCCCTAACTCCGCCCAGTTCCGCCCATTCTCCGCCCCATGGCTGACTAATTTTTTTTATTTATGCA
GAGGCCGAGGCCGCCTCGGCCTCTGAGCTATTCCAGAAGTAGTGAGGAGGCTTTTTTGGAGGCCTAGGGA
CGTACCCAATTCGCCCTATAGTGAGTCGTATTACGCGCGCTCACTGGCCGTCGTTTTACAACGTCGTGAC
TGGGAAAACCCTGGCGTTACCCAACTTAATCGCCTTGCAGCACATCCCCCTTTCGCCAGCTGGCGTAATA
GCGAAGAGGCCCGCACCGATCGCCCTTCCCAACAGTTGCGCAGCCTGAATGGCGAATGGG
[124 nt withheld, positions 6571-6694]
C
[91 nt withheld, positions 6696-6786]
A
[49 nt withheld, positions 6788-6836]
CCTTTGACGTTGGAGTCCACGTTCTTT
[37 nt withheld, positions 6864-6900]
ACCCTATCTCGGTCTATTCTTTTGATTTATAAGGGATTTTGCCGATTTCGGCCTATTGGTTAAAAAATGA
GCTGATTTAACAAAAATTTAACGCGAATTTTAACAAAATATTAACGCTTACAATTTAGGTGGCACTTTTC
GGGGAAATGTGCGCGGAACCCCTATTTGTTTATTTTTCTAAATACATTCAAATATGTATCCGCTCATGAG
ACAATAACCCTGATAAATGCTTCAATAATATTGAAAAAGGAAGAGTATGAGTATTCAACATTTCCGTGTC
GCCCTTATTCCCTTTTTTGCGGCATTTTGCCTTCCTGTTTTTGCTCACCCAGAAACGCTGGTGAAAGTAA
AAGATGCTGAAGATCAGTTGGGTGCACGAGTGGGTTACATCGAACTGGATCTCAACAGCGGTAAGATCCT
TGAGAGTTTTCGCCCCGAAGAACGTTTTCCAATGATGAGCACTTTTAAAGTTCTGCTATGTGGCGCGGTA
TTATCCCGTATTGACGCCGGGCAAGAGCAACTCGGTCGCCGCATACACTATTCTCAGAATGACTTGGTTG
AGTACTCACCAGTCACAGAAAAGCATCTTACGGATGGCATGACAGTAAGAGAATTATGCAGTGCTGCCAT
AACCATGAGTGATAACACTGCGGCCAACTTACTTCTGACAACGATCGGAGGACCGAAGGAGCTAACCGCT
TTTTTGCACAACATGGGGGATCATGTAACTCGCCTTGATCGTTGGGAACCGGAGCTGAATGAAGCCATAC
CAAACGACGAGCGTGACACCACGATGCCTGTAGCAATGGCAACAACGTTGCGCAAACTATTAACTGGCGA
ACTACTTACTCTAGCTTCCCGGCAACAATTAATAGACTGGATGGAGGCGGATAAAGTTGCAGGACCACTT
CTGCGCTCGGCCCTTCCGGCTGGCTGGTTTATTGCTGATAAATCTGGAGCCGGTGAGCGTGGGTCTCGCG
GTATCATTGCAGCACTGGGGCCAGATGGTAAGCCCTCCCGTATCGTAGTTATCTACACGACGGGGAGTCA
GGCAACTATGGATGAACGAAATAGACAGATCGCTGAGATAGGTGCCTCACTGATTAAGCATTGGTAACTG
TCAGACCAAGTTTACTCATATATACTTTAGATTGATTTAAAACTTCATTTTTAATTTAAAAGGATCTAGG
TGAAGATCCTTTTTGATAATCTCATGACCAAAATCCCTTAACGTGAGTTTTCGTTCCACTGAGCGTCAGA
CCCCGTAGAAAAGATCAAAGGATCTTCTTGAGATCCTTTTTTTCTGCGCGTAATCTGCTGCTTGCAAACA
AAAAAACCACCGCTACCAGCGGTGGTTTGTTTGCCGGATCAAGAGCTACCAACTCTTTTTCCGAAGGTAA
CTGGCTTCAGCAGAGCGCAGATACCAAATACTGTTCTTCTAGTGTAGCCGTAGTTAGGCCACCACTTCAA
GAACTCTGTAGCACCGCCTACATACCTCGCTCTGCTAATCCTGTTACCAGTGGCTGCTGCCAGTGGCGAT
AAGTCGTGTCTTACCGGGTTGGACTCAAGACGATAGTTACCGGATAAGGCGCAGCGGTCGGGCTGAACGG
GGGGTTCGTGCACACAGCCCAGCTTGGAGCGAACGACCTACACCGAACTGAGATACCTACAGCGTGAGCT
ATGAGAAAGCGCCACGCTTCCCGAAGAGAGAAAGGCGGACAGGTATCCGGTAAGCGGCAGGGTCGGAACA
GGAGAGCGCACGAGGGAGCTTCCAGGGGGAAACGCCTGGTATCTTTATAGTCCTGTCGGGTTTCGCCACC
TCTGACTTGAGCGTCGATTTTTGTGATGCTCGTCAGGGGGGCGGAGCCTATGGAAAAACGCCAGCAACGC
GGCCTTTTTACGGTTCCTGGCCTTTTGCTGGCCTTTTGCTCACATGTTCTTTCCTGCGTTATCCCCTGAT
TCTGTGGATAACCGTATTACCGCCTTTGAGTGAGCTGATACCGCTCGCCGCAGCCGAACGACCGAGCGCA
GCGAGTCAGTGAGCGAGGAAGCGGAAGAGCGCCCAATACGCAAACCGCCTCTCCCCGCGCGTTGGCCGAT
TCATTAATGCAGCTGGCACGACAGGTTTCCCGACTGGAAAGCGGGCAGTGAGCGCAACGCAATTAATGTG
AGTTAGCTCACTCATTAGGCACCCCAGGCTTTACACTTTATGCTTCCGGCTCGTATGTTGTGTGGAATTG
TGAGCGGATAACAATTTCACACAGGAAACAGCTATGACCATGATTACGCCAAGCGCGCAATTAACCCTCA
CTAAAGGGAACAAAAGCTGGAGCTGCAAGCTT
Features (pLannotate 1.2.2; 32 found; start..end, strand, type, name):
      3..229     +  promoter       RSV promoter: Rous sarcoma virus enhancer/promoter
    230..410     +  LTR            5' LTR (truncated): truncated 5' long terminal repeat (LTR) from HIV-1
    457..582     +  misc_feature   HIV-1 Ψ: packaging signal of human immunodeficiency virus type 1
    566..929     +  CDS            HIV-1 gag (fragment): gag protein from human immunodeficiency virus 1; gag
   1075..1308    +  misc_feature   RRE: The Rev response element (RRE) of HIV-1 allows for Rev-dependent mRNA export from the nucleus to the cytoplasm.
   1685..1785    +  CDS            Rev (fragment): human immunodeficiency virus 1 (HIV-1) Rev protein; rev; enhances nuclear export of unspliced and incompletely spliced viral mRNAs
   1803..1920    +  misc_feature   cPPT/CTS: central polypurine tract and central termination sequence of HIV-1
   1938..1958    +  protein_bind   attB4: mutant version of attB; core recombination site for the Gateway® BP reaction BP Clonase™
   1976..3187    +  promoter       UbC promoter: human ubiquitin C promoter
   3199..3218    +  protein_bind   attB1 (fragment): mutant version of attB; recombination site for the Gateway® BP reaction BP Clonase™
   3335..4066    +  CDS            TagRFP-T: TagRFP-T is a basic (constitutively fluorescent) red fluorescent protein published in 2008, derived from Entacmaea quadricolor. It has low acid sensitivity.
   4098..4122    -  protein_bind   attB2: mutant version of attB; recombination site for the Gateway® BP reaction BP Clonase™
   4140..4728    +  misc_feature   WPRE: woodchuck hepatitis virus posttranscriptional regulatory element
   4752..4793    +  CDS            V5 tag: epitope tag from simian virus 5
   4835..5164    +  promoter       SV40 promoter: SV40 enhancer and early promoter
   5212..5259    +  promoter       EM7 promoter: synthetic bacterial promoter&nbsp
   5278..5676    +  CDS            BSD: blasticidin S deaminase; Aspergillus terreus BSD; confers resistance to blasticidin
   5693..5761    +  CDS            nef (fragment): NEF_HV1Z2 - Experimental evidence at protein level: Swiss-Prot protein existence level 1. Extracellular Nef protein targets CD4(+) T-lymphocytes for apoptosis by interacting with CXCR4 surface receptors. From Human immunodeficiency virus type 1 group M subtype D (isolate Z2/CDC-Z34) (HIV-1).
   5763..5996    +  LTR            3' LTR (ΔU3): self-inactivating 3' long terminal repeat (LTR) from HIV-1
   6068..6189    +  polyA_signal   SV40 poly(A) signal: SV40 polyadenylation signal
   6229..6364    +  rep_origin     SV40 ori: SV40 origin of replication
   6385..6403    -  promoter       T7 promoter: promoter for bacteriophage T7 RNA polymerase
   6411..6566    +  CDS            lacZα (fragment): LacZα fragment of β-galactosidase; lacZ fragment
   6571..6999    +  rep_origin     f1 ori (sequence partly withheld): f1 bacteriophage origin of replication; arrow indicates direction of (+) strand synthesis
   7052..7156    +  promoter       AmpR promoter: bla
   7157..8017    +  CDS            AmpR: β-lactamase; bla; confers resistance to ampicillin, carbenicillin, and related antibiotics
   8188..8776    +  rep_origin     ori: high-copy-number ColE1/pMB1/pBR322/pUC origin of replication
   8959..9051    +  CDS            lacI (fragment): lac repressor; lacI; The lac repressor binds to the lac operator to inhibit transcription in E. coli. This inhibition can be relieved by adding lactose or isopropyl-β-D-thiogalactopyranoside (IPTG).
   9064..9085    +  protein_bind   CAP binding site: CAP binding activates transcription in the presence of cAMP. E. coli catabolite activator protein
   9100..9130    +  promoter       lac promoter: promoter for the E. coli lac operon
   9138..9154    +  protein_bind   lac operator: The lac repressor binds to the lac operator to inhibit transcription in E. coli. This inhibition can be relieved by adding lactose or isopropyl-β-D-thiogalactopyranoside (IPTG). lac repressor encoded by lacI
   9199..9217    +  promoter       T3 promoter: promoter for bacteriophage T3 RNA polymerase
