[The description below was written by a language model from this plasmid's Addgene catalogue record and pLannotate feature annotations shown in this document.]
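Description:
p2K7-bsd-UBI-tagRFP-KDEL is a lentiviral mammalian expression plasmid of about 9.2 kb, built on the Gateway-compatible p2K7 backbone, that delivers a red fluorescent marker of the endoplasmic reticulum lumen. It is propagated in E. coli through a high-copy ColE1/pUC-type origin with ampicillin resistance, and it also carries f1 and SV40 origins plus leftover lac, T7 and T3 cloning-vector elements. The viral portion has a third-generation, self-inactivating layout. An RSV promoter fused to a truncated HIV-1 5' LTR drives genomic RNA production in packaging cells. This is followed by the Ψ packaging signal with a partial gag fragment, the RRE for Rev-dependent nuclear export, the cPPT/CTS, and a ΔU3 3' LTR followed by an SV40 polyadenylation signal.

The payload was assembled by multisite Gateway recombination, which left attB4, attB1 and attB2 scars flanking the promoter and the coding module. A human ubiquitin C promoter drives a synthetic insert of roughly 830 bp encoding tagRFP (annotated from the sequence as the TagRFP-T variant). According to the record, the insert has an N-terminal signal peptide that directs the protein into the secretory pathway and a C-terminal KDEL motif that retrieves it to the ER. Neither of these short elements is annotated separately in the feature table, and the source of the signal peptide is not stated. A WPRE downstream enhances transcript stability and expression. The V5 tag annotated after the WPRE lies outside the reporter reading frame and appears to be a backbone remnant. An SV40 promoter/EM7 cassette expressing blasticidin S deaminase sits within the proviral region and allows blasticidin selection of transduced cells. The construct is used to label the ER stably in live mammalian cells. The associated publication concerns STIM1 function in dendritic cells.
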