Addgene plasmid #114179: p2K7-bsd-UBI-tagRFP-KDEL
Purpose: Lentiviral vector for expression of tagRFP with a signal peptide and KDEL ER retention signal for expression of tagRFP in the ER
Depositing lab: Nicolas Demaurex. Depositing organization: University of Geneva. Publication: STIM1 promotes migration, phagosomal maturation and antigen cross-presentation in dendritic cells. Nunes-Hasler P, Maschalidi S, Lippens C, Castelbou C, Bouvet S, Guido D, Bermont F, Bassoy EY, Page N, Merkler D, Hugues S, Martinvalet D, Manoury B, Demaurex N. Nat Commun. 2017 Nov 24;8(1):1852. doi: 10.1038/s41467-017-01600-6. PubMed 29176619.
Backbone
  Vector backbone: p2K7
  Backbone manufacturer: David Suter (PMID:16293575)
  Backbone size w/o insert (bp): 8776
  Vector type: Mammalian Expression, Lentiviral
  Selectable markers: Blasticidin
Growth in bacteria
  Bacterial resistance: Ampicillin, 100 μg/mL
  Growth temperature: 37°C
  Growth strain: NEB Stable
  Copy number: Unknown
Gene/Insert
  Gene/Insert name: tagRFP-KDEL (alt name: ER-RFP)
  Species: Synthetic
  Insert size (bp): 831
  Promoter: Ubiquitin
  Tag / fusion protein: signal peptide (N terminal on insert); KDEL retention signal (C terminal on insert)
  Cloning method: Gateway Cloning
  Sequencing primers: 5′ unknown
Terms and licenses: Academic/Nonprofit Terms; Industry Terms: Not Available to Industry
How to cite: p2K7-bsd-UBI-tagRFP-KDEL was a gift from Nicolas Demaurex (Addgene plasmid # 114179 ; http://n2t.net/addgene:114179 ; RRID:Addgene_114179)
